Addgene plasmid #213015: pUC-H1-Esp3I-mU6-Kan
Purpose: Vector for Cloning of multiple gRNAs driven by distinct promoters (H1 and mU6)
Depositing lab: Stephanie Roessler. Depositing organization: Universitaetsklinikum Heidelberg.
Backbone
  Vector backbone: pUC
  Backbone size w/o insert (bp): 2600
  Total vector size (bp): 3350
Growth in bacteria
  Bacterial resistance: Kanamycin, 50 μg/mL
  Growth temperature: 37°C
  Growth strain: DH5alpha
  Copy number: Unknown
Gene/Insert
  Gene/Insert name: H1 promoter, mU6 promoter, gRNA scaffolds
  gRNA/shRNA sequence: NA
  Promoter: H1 promoter
  Cloning method: Unknown
  Sequencing primers: 5′ M13 fwd
Terms and licenses: Academic/Nonprofit Terms; Industry Terms: Not Available to Industry
How to cite: pUC-H1-Esp3I-mU6-Kan was a gift from Stephanie Roessler (Addgene plasmid # 213015 ; http://n2t.net/addgene:213015 ; RRID:Addgene_213015)
