[The description below was written by a language model from this plasmid's Addgene catalogue record and pLannotate feature annotations shown in this document.]
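Description:
pUC-H1-Esp3I-mU6-Kan is a small pUC-based bacterial cloning plasmid that serves as a donor or intermediate vector for assembling multiple CRISPR guide RNAs, each driven by its own RNA polymerase III promoter. It replicates in E. coli from the high-copy ColE1/pUC origin. Selection is with kanamycin, through an aminoglycoside phosphotransferase gene (aph(3')-Ia) that appears to be expressed from the AmpR (bla) promoter lying directly upstream of it. The catalogue lists a total size of about 3.35 kb, while the sequenced record is 3,401 nt. Remnants of the pUC lac region are also annotated (a lacI fragment, CAP site, lac promoter and operator, a lacZα fragment), along with fragments of bom and rop. These are backbone leftovers rather than functional parts of the payload.

The payload sits within the former lacZα/polylinker region, with all of its parts on the same strand. In the direction of transcription it reads: a partial S. pyogenes tracrRNA/scaffold segment, the human H1 promoter, a complete SpCas9 gRNA scaffold, and the mouse U6 promoter. No spacer is recorded, so the plasmid is an empty template. The short gap between the H1 promoter and the full scaffold is the likely position of the Esp3I (type IIS) site named in the title, although the feature table does not annotate it. This scaffold–promoter–scaffold–promoter layout suits use as a block inserted between spacers: a preceding guide would gain the leading scaffold, H1 would drive a second guide, and mU6 would be positioned to drive a third guide completed by a scaffold in a recipient vector. Using distinct promoters reduces repeated sequence in multiplexed guide arrays. The record does not state the exact cloning workflow or the destination vector.
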