Features (pLannotate 1.2.2; 14 found; start..end, strand, type, name):
    933..1521    +  rep_origin     ori: high-copy-number ColE1/pMB1/pBR322/pUC origin of replication
   1704..1796    +  CDS            lacI (fragment): lac repressor; lacI; The lac repressor binds to the lac operator to inhibit transcription in E. coli. This inhibition can be relieved by adding lactose or isopropyl-β-D-thiogalactopyranoside (IPTG).
   1809..1830    +  protein_bind   CAP binding site: CAP binding activates transcription in the presence of cAMP. E. coli catabolite activator protein
   1845..1875    +  promoter       lac promoter: promoter for the E. coli lac operon
   1883..1899    +  protein_bind   lac operator: The lac repressor binds to the lac operator to inhibit transcription in E. coli. This inhibition can be relieved by adding lactose or isopropyl-β-D-thiogalactopyranoside (IPTG). lac repressor encoded by lacI
   1980..2293    -  promoter       U6 promoter: RNA polymerase III promoter for mouse U6 snRNA (Das et al., 1988)
   2300..2375    -  misc_RNA       gRNA scaffold: guide RNA scaffold for the Streptococcus pyogenes CRISPR/Cas9 system
   2404..2618    -  promoter       H1 promoter: human H1 RNA promoter
   2625..2692    -  misc_RNA       tracrRNA (fragment): trans-activating CRISPR RNA for the Streptococcus pyogenes CRISPR/Cas9 system
   2749..2906    +  CDS            lacZα (fragment): LacZα fragment of β-galactosidase; lacZ fragment
   2912..3011    -  misc_feature   bom (fragment): basis of mobility region from pBR322
   3113..3148    -  CDS            rop (fragment): Rop protein, which maintains plasmids at low copy number; rop
   3243..3347    +  promoter       AmpR promoter: bla
   3348..762     +  CDS            KanR (across the origin): aminoglycoside phosphotransferase; aph(3')-Ia; confers resistance to kanamycin in bacteria or G418 (Geneticin®) in eukaryotes
>Addgene plasmid #213015 | pUC-H1-Esp3I-mU6-Kan | addgene full sequence | sequence record 423154 | Addgene NGS Result
ATGGATGCTGATTTATATGGGTATAAATGGGCTCGCGATAATGTCGGGCAATCAGGTGCGACAATCTATC
GATTGTATGGGAAGCCCGATGCGCCAGAGTTGTTTCTGAAACATGGCAAAGGTAGCGTTGCCAATGATGT
TACAGATGAGATGGTCAGACTAAACTGGCTGACGGAATTTATGCCTCTTCCGACCATCAAGCATTTTATC
CGTACTCCTGATGATGCATGGTTACTCACCACTGCGATCCCTGGGAAAACAGCATTCCAGGTATTAGAAG
AATATCCTGATTCAGGTGAAAATATTGTTGATGCGCTGGCAGTGTTCCTGCGCCGGTTGCATTCGATTCC
TGTTTGTAATTGTCCTTTTAACAGCGATCGCGTATTTCGTTTCGCTCAGGCGCAATCACGAATGAATAAC
GGTTTGGTTGATGCGAGTGATTTTGATGACGAGCGTAATGGCTGGCCTGTTGAACAAGTCTGGAAAGAAA
TGCATAAACTTTTGCCATTCTCACCGGATTCAGTCGTCACTCATGGTGATTTCTCACTTGATAACCTTAT
TTTTGACGAGGGGAAATTAATAGGTTGTATTGATGTTGGACGAGTCGGAATCGCAGACCGATACCAGGAT
CTTGCCATCCTATGGAACTGCCTCGGTGAGTTTTCTCCTTCATTACAGAAACGGCTTTTTCAAAAATATG
GTATTGATAATCCTGATATGAATAAATTGCAGTTTCATTTGATGCTCGATGAGTTTTTCTAACTGTCAGA
CCAAGTTTACTCATATATACTTTAGATTGATTTAAAACTTCATTTTTAATTTAAAAGGATCTAGGTGAAG
ATCCTTTTTGATAATCTCATGACCAAAATCCCTTAACGTGAGTTTTCGTTCCACTGAGCGTCAGACCCCG
TAGAAAAGATCAAAGGATCTTCTTGAGATCCTTTTTTTCTGCGCGTAATCTGCTGCTTGCAAACAAAAAA
ACCACCGCTACCAGCGGTGGTTTGTTTGCCGGATCAAGAGCTACCAACTCTTTTTCCGAAGGTAACTGGC
TTCAGCAGAGCGCAGATACCAAATACTGTTCTTCTAGTGTAGCCGTAGTTAGGCCACCACTTCAAGAACT
CTGTAGCACCGCCTACATACCTCGCTCTGCTAATCCTGTTACCAGTGGCTGCTGCCAGTGGCGATAAGTC
GTGTCTTACCGGGTTGGACTCAAGACGATAGTTACCGGATAAGGCGCAGCGGTCGGGCTGAACGGGGGGT
TCGTGCACACAGCCCAGCTTGGAGCGAACGACCTACACCGAACTGAGATACCTACAGCGTGAGCTATGAG
AAAGCGCCACGCTTCCCGAAGGGAGAAAGGCGGACAGGTATCCGGTAAGCGGCAGGGTCGGAACAGGAGA
GCGCACGAGGGAGCTTCCAGGGGGAAACGCCTGGTATCTTTATAGTCCTGTCGGGTTTCGCCACCTCTGA
CTTGAGCGTCGATTTTTGTGATGCTCGTCAGGGGGGCGGAGCCTATGGAAAAACGCCAGCAACGCGGCCT
TTTTACGGTTCCTGGCCTTTTGCTGGCCTTTTGCTCACATGTTCTTTCCTGCGTTATCCCCTGATTCTGT
GGATAACCGTATTACCGCCTTTGAGTGAGCTGATACCGCTCGCCGCAGCCGAACGACCGAGCGCAGCGAG
TCAGTGAGCGAGGAAGCGGAACAGCGCCCAATACGCAAACCGCCTCTCCCCGCGCGTTGGCCGATTCATT
AATGCAGCTGGCACGACAGGTTTCCCGACTGGAAAGCGGGCAGTGAGCGCAACGCAATTAATGTGAGTTA
GCTCACTCATTAGGCACCCCAGGCTTTACACTTTATGCTTCCGGCTCGTATGTTGTGTGGAATTGTGAGC
GGATAACAATTTCACACAGGAAACAGCTATGACCATGCTCGAGCCAAGCTCGGCGCGCCATTGGGATGGT
ACCGAATTCTCGAAGACCCAACAAGGCTTTTCTCGCATGCATATTTATAGTCTCAAAACACACAATTACT
TTACAGTTAGGGTGAGTTTCCTTTTGTGCTGTTTTTTAAAATAATAATTTAGTATTTGTATCTCTTATAG
AAATCCAAGCCTATCATGTAAAATGTAGCTAGTATTAAAAAGAACAGATTATCTGTCTTTTATCGCACAT
TAAGCCTCTATAGTTACTAGGAAATATTATATGCAAATTAACCGGGGCAGGGGAGTAGCCGAGCTTCTCC
CACAAGTCTGTGCGAGGGGGCCGGCGCGGGCCTAGAGATGGCGGCGTCGGATCAAAAAAGCACCGACTCG
GTGCCACTTTTTCAAGTTGATAACGGACTAGCCTTATTTTAACTTGCTATTTCTAGCTCTAAAACTGAGA
CGATATATCGTCTCCGGTGAAGAGTGGTCTCATACAGAACTTATAAGACTCCCAAATCCAAAGACATTTC
ACGTTTATGGTGATTTCCCAGAACACATAGCGACATGCAAATATTGCAGGGCGCCACTCCCCTGTCCCTC
ACAGCCATCTTCCTGCCAGGGCGCACGCGCGCTGGGTGTTCCCGCCTAGTGACACTGGGCCCGCGATTCC
TTGGAGCGGGTTGATGACGTCAGCGTTCAAAAAAGCACCGACTCGGTGCCACTTTTTCAAGTTGATAACG
GACTAGCCTTATTTAAACTTGCTATGCTGTTTCCAGCATAGCTCTTAAACAGGTCTTCTCTCTAGAACCG
GTATCCCAATACGCGTCAATTCACTGGCCGTCGTTTTACAACGTCGTGACTGGGAAAACCCTGGCGTTAC
CCAACTTAATCGCCTTGCAGCACATCCCCCTTTCGCCAGCTGGCGTAATAGCGAAGAGGCCCGCACCGAT
CGCCCTTCCCAACAGTTGCGCAGCCTGAATGGCGAATGGCGCCTGATGCGGTATTTTCTCCTTACGCATC
TGTGCGGTATTTCACACCGCATATGGTGCACTCTCAGTACAATCTGCTCTGATGCCGCATAGTTAAGCCA
GCCCCGACACCCGCCAACACCCGCTGACGCGCCCTGACGGGCTTGTCTGCTCCCGGCATCCGCTTACAGA
CAAGCTGTGACAGTCTCCGGGAGCTGCATGTGTCAGAGGTTTTCACCGTCATCACCGAAACGCGCGAGAC
AAAAGGGCCTCGTGATACGCCTATTTTTATAGGTTAATGTCATGATAATAATGGTTTCTTAGACGTCAGG
TGGCACTTTTCGGGGAAATGTGCGCGGAACCCCTATTTGTTTATTTTTCTAAATACATTCAAATATGTAT
CCGCTCATGAGACAATAACCCTGATAAATGCTTCAATAATATTGAAAAAGGAAGAGTATGAGCCATATTC
AACGGGAAACGTCTTGCTCTAGGCCGCGATTAAATTCCAAC
